>Addgene plasmid #233853 | pWN059 | addgene full sequence | sequence record 468524 | Addgene NGS Result
GCGGCCGCGATTATCAAAAAGGATCTTCACCTAGATCCTTTTAAATTAAAAATGAAGTTTTAAATCAATC
TAAAGTATATATGAGTAAACTTGGTCTGACAGTTACCAATGCTTAATCAGTGAGGCACCTATCTCAGCGA
TCTGTCTATTTCGTTCATCCATAGTTGCCTGACTCCCCGTCGTGTAGATAACTACGATACGGGAGGGCTT
ACCATCTGGCCCCAGTGCTGCAATGATACCGCGGGACCCACGCTCACCGGCTCCAGATTTATCAGCAATA
AACCAGCCAGCCGGAAGGGCCGAGCGCAGAAGTGGTCCTGCAACTTTATCCGCCTCCATCCAGTCTATTA
ATTGTTGCCGGGAAGCTAGAGTAAGTAGTTCGCCAGTTAATAGTTTGCGCAACGTTGTTGCCATTGCTAC
AGGCATCGTGGTGTCACGCTCGTCGTTTGGTATGGCTTCATTCAGCTCCGGTTCCCAACGATCAAGGCGA
GTTACATGATCCCCCATGTTGTGCAAAAAAGCGGTTAGCTCCTTCGGTCCTCCGATCGTTGTCAGAAGTA
AGTTGGCCGCAGTGTTATCACTCATGGTTATGGCAGCACTGCATAATTCTCTTACTGTCATGCCATCCGT
AAGATGCTTTTCTGTGACTGGTGAGTACTCAACCAAGTCATTCTGAGAATAGTGTATGCGGCGACCGAGT
TGCTCTTGCCCGGCGTCAATACGGGATAATACCGCGCCACATAGCAGAACTTTAAAAGTGCTCATCATTG
GAAAACGTTCTTCGGGGCGAAAACTCTCAAGGATCTTACCGCTGTTGAGATCCAGTTCGATGTAACCCAC
TCGTGCACCCAACTGATCTTCAGCATCTTTTACTTTCACCAGCGTTTCTGGGTGAGCAAAAACAGGAAGG
CAAAATGCCGCAAAAAAGGGAATAAGGGCGACACGGAAATGTTGAATACTCATACTCTTCCTTTTTCAAT
ATTATTGAAGCATTTATCAGGGTTATTGTCTCATGAGCGGATACATATTTGAATGTATTTAGAAAAATAA
ACAAATAGGGGTTCCGCGCACATTTCCCCGAAAAGTGCCACCTGTCATGACCAAAATCCCTTAACGTGAG
TTTTCGTTCCACTGAGCGTCAGACCCCGTAGAAAAGATCAAAGGATCTTCTTGAGATCCTTTTTTTCTGC
GCGTAATCTGCTGCTTGCAAACAAAAAAACCACCGCTACCAGCGGTGGTTTGTTTGCCGGATCAAGAGCT
ACCAACTCTTTTTCCGAAGGTAACTGGCTTCAGCAGAGCGCAGATACCAAATACTGTTCTTCTAGTGTAG
CCGTAGTTAGGCCACCACTTCAAGAACTCTGTAGCACCGCCTACATACCTCGCTCTGCTAATCCTGTTAC
CAGTGGCTGCTGCCAGTGGCGATAAGTCGTGTCTTACCGGGTTGGACTCAAGACGATAGTTACCGGATAA
GGCGCAGCGGTCGGGCTGAACGGGGGGTTCGTGCACACAGCCCAGCTTGGAGCGAACGACCTACACCGAA
CTGAGATACCTACAGCGTGAGCTATGAGAAAGCGCCACGCTTCCCGAAGGGAGAAAGGCGGACAGGTATC
CGGTAAGCGGCAGGGTCGGAACAGGAGAGCGCACGAGGGAGCTTCCAGGGGGAAACGCCTGGTATCTTTA
TAGTCCTGTCGGGTTTCGCCACCTCTGACTTGAGCGTCGATTTTTGTGATGCTCGTCAGGGGGGCGGAGC
CTATGGAAAAACGCCAGCAACGCGGCCTTTTTACGGTTCCTGGCCTTTTGCTGGCCTTTTGCTCACATGT
TCTTTCCTGCGTTATCCCCTGATTCTGTGGATAACCGTGCGGCCGCCCCTGAATTCGCATCTAGAACGGG
GTCATCACGGCTCATCATGCGCCAAACAAATGTGTGCAATACACGCTCGGATGACTGCATGATGACCGCA
CTGACTGGGGACAGCAGATCCACCTAAGCCTGTGAGAGAAGCAGACACCCGACAGATCAAGGCAGTTACG
TCTCACCAAACCAGATGTCAACACAGCTACAACGCAGTTCGAGTTTATCATTATCAATACTGCCATTTCA
AAGAATACGTAAATAATTAATAGTAGTGATTTTCCTAACTTTATTTAGTCAAAAAATTAGCCTTTTAATT
CTGCTGTAACCCGTACATGCCCAAAATAGGGGGCGGGTTACACAGAATATATAACATCGTAGGTGTCTGG
GTGAACAGTTTATTCCTGGCATCCACTAAATATAATGGAGCCCGCTTTTTAAGCTGGCATCCAGAAAAAA
AAAGAATCCCAGCACCAAAATATTGTTTTCTTCACCAACCATCAGTTCATAGGTCCATTCTCTTAGCGCA
ACTACAGAGAACAGGGGCACAAACAGGCAAAAAACGGGCACAACCTCAATGGAGTGATGCAACCTGCCTG
GAGTAAATGATGACACAAGGCAATTGACCCACGCATGTATCTATCTCATTTTCTTACACCTTCTATTACC
TTCTGCTCTCTCTGATTTGGAAAAAGCTGAAAAAAAAGGTTGAAACCAGTTCCCTGAAATTATTCCCCTA
CTTGACTAATAAGTATATAAAGACGGTAGGTATTGATTGTAATTCTGTAAATCTATTTCTTAAACTTCTT
AAATTCTACTTTTATAGTTAGTCTTTTTTTTAGTTTTAAAACACCAAGAACTTAGTTTCGAATAAACACA
CATAAACAAACAAAAGATCTATGCCCAAGAAGAAGCGTAAAGTGCCGGCGGATGCTCTAGACGATTTCGA
TCTGGATATGCTACCAGCCGATGCACTTGACGATTTCGACTTAGACATGCTTCCGGCCGACGCTCTAGAT
GACTTCGACTTAGATATGCTCGGTTCCGGCGCGAACAATACACCATTTCCGGGATATTTTGGGGGCCTTG
ATTTATTCGACTACGACTTCCTTTTCGGCAACGACTTTGCTGGCTCAGGTGCGAATAATACTCCTTTTCC
AGGTTATTTTGGAGGTTTGGATTTATTTGATTATGACTTTTTGTTTGGCAATGACTTTGCTGGTTCTGGA
TCAGTGGAACTAAACTTGCGTGAAACGGAGCTTTGTTTGGGCCTGCCAGGAGGGGACACAGTAGCTCCTG
TGACAGGGAATAAAAGGGGTTTCTCTGAAACGGTGGATCTAAAGCTAAATCTAAACAATGAACCGGCGAA
TAAGGAGGGTTCTACTACTCACGACGTTGTAACATTTGATAGTAAGGAGAAGAGCGCCTGTCCTAAGGAC
CCCGCCAAACCCCCAGCGAAGGCGCAAGTCGTAGGATGGCCTCCGGTAAGAAGCTACCGTAAGAATGTAA
TGGTAAGCTGTCAAAAATCATCCGGGGGACCGGAGGCCGCGGCCTTCGTTAAAGTATCAGGATCCTAACT
CGAGAGCTTTTGATTAAGCCTTCTAGTCCAAAAAACACGTTTTTTTGTCATTTATTTCATTTTCTTAGAA
TAGTTTAGTTTATTCATTTTATAGTCACGAATGTTTTATGATTCTATATAGGGTTGCAAACAAGCATTTT
TCATTTTATGTTAAAACAATTTCAGGTTTACCTTTTATTCTGCTTGTGGTGACGCGTGTATCCGCCCGCT
CTTTTGGTCACCCATGTATGCTGGATGTGAGACGATAAATCGCAGCCAAGTGAGTGAATAGATGACGCAC
CACGGTCAGACACGGCCACATCGTATCTCACAGGAGCAAGCGCGATAGGAGCACTCACACATAGTACGGT
GATCCGCTGACTCCTTTGCCCAAATAAGACGTGAGCCACTAGTGCACTGCAGTACA
Features (pLannotate 1.2.2; 6 found; start..end, strand, type, name):
    103..963     -  CDS            AmpR: β-lactamase; bla; confers resistance to ampicillin, carbenicillin, and related antibiotics
    964..1068    -  promoter       AmpR promoter: bla
   1171..1759    +  rep_origin     ori: high-copy-number ColE1/pMB1/pBR322/pUC origin of replication
   2078..2744    +  promoter       GAP promoter: S. cerevisiae TDH3; promoter for glyceraldehyde-3-phosphate dehydrogenase
   2787..2806    +  CDS            VP16 AD (fragment): transcriptional activation domain of herpes simplex virus protein VP16 (Triezenberg et al., 1988; Cousens et al., 1989); UL48
   3081..3419    +  CDS            IAA17 (fragment): IAA17_ARATH - Also known as AXR3. Experimental evidence at protein level: Swiss-Prot protein existence level 1. Aux/IAA proteins are short-lived transcriptional factors that function as repressors of early auxin response genes at low auxin concentrations. Repression is thought to result from the interaction with auxin response factors (ARFs), proteins that bind to the auxin- responsive promoter element (AuxRE). Formation of heterodimers with ARF proteins may alter their ability to modulate early auxin response genes expression. From Arabidopsis thaliana (Mouse-ear cress).
