[The description below was written by a language model from this plasmid's Addgene catalogue record and pLannotate feature annotations shown in this document.]
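Description:
pWN059 is a cassette-level plasmid from a MoClo Yeast Toolkit (YTK)-compatible collection of inducible expression systems for Saccharomyces cerevisiae, built by Golden Gate assembly in the pYTK095 backbone. The 3.8 kb plasmid is maintained in E. coli through a high-copy ColE1/pUC-type origin and an ampicillin resistance gene (β-lactamase with its own promoter). The feature table shows no yeast origin of replication or yeast selectable marker, consistent with its role as an intermediate. The ConL1/ConR2 connector designation indicates that the transcription unit is meant to be combined with other cassettes in a defined position in a later multigene assembly, rather than being used on its own in yeast.

The payload is a single transcription unit belonging to the collection's auxin-responsive systems. The strong constitutive TDH3 (GAP) promoter drives a synthetic fusion protein, and the record names the ENO1 terminator as the 3' end, although the annotation software did not detect it. As named, the fusion comprises a nuclear localization signal, a VP48 activation module (annotated as a VP16 activation domain fragment), two copies of an Oaf1-derived element, and AIDΔ34, a truncated auxin-inducible degron that the annotation matches to Arabidopsis IAA17. The record does not explain the role of the Oaf1 portion, nor does it name the target promoter. The degron would be expected to make the activator subject to auxin-triggered degradation when a compatible auxin receptor F-box protein such as TIR1 is present. That would allow auxin to tune expression from whatever promoter the factor acts on. Any such partner components would have to come from other constructs, since none is present here.
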