Addgene plasmid #233853: pWN059
Purpose: MoClo-YTK; ConL1/R2 cassette; Auxin systems; pTDH3-NLS-VP48-2XOaf1-AIDΔ34-tENO1
Depositing lab: Jeff Hasty. Depositing organization: University of California, San Diego (UCSD). Publication: A Standardized Set of MoClo-Compatible Inducible Promoter Systems for Tunable Gene Expression in Yeast. O'Laughlin R, Tran Q, Lezia A, Ngamkanjanarat W, Emmanuele P, Hao N, Hasty J. ACS Synth Biol. 2024 Jan 19;13(1):85-102. doi: 10.1021/acssynbio.3c00184. Epub 2023 Dec 11. PubMed 38079574.
Backbone
  Vector backbone: pYTK095
  Vector type: Yeast Expression
Growth in bacteria
  Bacterial resistance: Ampicillin, 100 μg/mL
  Growth temperature: 37°C
  Growth strain: DH5alpha
  Copy number: High Copy
Gene/Insert
  Gene/Insert name: pTDH3-NLS-VP48-2XOaf1-AIDΔ34-tENO1
  Species: S. cerevisiae (budding yeast)
  Cloning method: Golden Gate
Terms and licenses: Academic/Nonprofit Terms; Industry Terms: Not Available to Industry
How to cite: pWN059 was a gift from Jeff Hasty (Addgene plasmid # 233853 ; http://n2t.net/addgene:233853 ; RRID:Addgene_233853)
